Addgene plasmid #85560: sgTP53(B)
Purpose: Expresses sgRNA targeting human TP53 around codon F109
Depositing lab: Luca Grumolato. Depositing organization: INSERM U982, Génomique fonctionnelle et physiopathologie neuronale et neuroendocrine. Publication: CRISPR-Barcoding for Intratumor Genetic Heterogeneity Modeling and Functional Analysis of Oncogenic Driver Mutations. Guernet A, Mungamuri SK, Cartier D, Sachidanandam R, Jayaprakash A, Adriouch S, Vezain M, Charbonnier F, Rohkin G, Coutant S, Yao S, Ainani H, Alexandre D, Tournier I, Boyer O, Aaronson SA, Anouar Y, Grumolato L. Mol Cell. 2016 Aug 4;63(3):526-38. doi: 10.1016/j.molcel.2016.06.017. Epub 2016 Jul 21. PubMed 27453044.
Backbone
  Vector backbone: pSpCas9(BB)-2A-Puro (PX459)
  Backbone manufacturer: Feng Zhang
  Total vector size (bp): 9200
  Vector type: Mammalian Expression
  Selectable markers: Puromycin
Growth in bacteria
  Bacterial resistance: Ampicillin, 100 μg/mL
  Growth temperature: 37°C
  Growth strain: DH5alpha
  Copy number: Unknown
Gene/Insert
  Gene/Insert name: tumor protein p53
  gRNA/shRNA sequence: CAGAATGCAAGAAGCCCAGA
  Species: H. sapiens (human)
  Entrez Gene: TP53 (a.k.a. BCC7, BMFS5, LFS1, P53, TRP53)
  Cloning method: Restriction Enzyme; 5′ cloning site BbsI (destroyed during cloning); 3′ cloning site BbsI (destroyed during cloning)
  Sequencing primers: 5′ GAGGGCCTATTTCCCATGATTCC
Terms and licenses: Academic/Nonprofit Terms; Industry Terms: Not Available to Industry
How to cite: sgTP53(B) was a gift from Luca Grumolato (Addgene plasmid # 85560 ; http://n2t.net/addgene:85560 ; RRID:Addgene_85560)
