[The description below was written by a language model from this plasmid's Addgene catalogue record.]
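Description:
sgTP53(B) is a mammalian expression plasmid of about 9.2 kb built on the pSpCas9(BB)-2A-Puro (PX459) backbone, an all-in-one CRISPR vector. It carries a single guide RNA directed against human TP53 (tumor protein p53), with the target site lying around codon F109. The guide spacer was inserted as a restriction-cloned fragment between the two BbsI sites of the backbone's guide-cloning position, and both sites were destroyed in the process, as is usual for this type IIS cloning scheme. The plasmid is propagated in E. coli under ampicillin selection, and puromycin is the selectable marker for mammalian cells. The record lists the copy number as unknown.

No feature table accompanies this entry, so the regulatory elements are not itemised. As its name indicates, the PX459 backbone pairs the sgRNA cassette with Streptococcus pyogenes Cas9 linked through a 2A self-cleaving peptide to a puromycin resistance gene, so that a single transfection supplies both nuclease and guide, and transfected cells can be enriched with puromycin. In this backbone family the guide is generally transcribed from a human U6 promoter upstream of the sgRNA scaffold, though the record does not state the promoters explicitly.

The stated purpose is to express an sgRNA that directs Cas9 cleavage within TP53 near codon F109. The associated publication concerns CRISPR-barcoding, an approach for modelling intratumor genetic heterogeneity and functionally analysing oncogenic driver mutations, which suggests the construct is used to edit the endogenous TP53 locus in human cells in that context. The "(B)" in the name implies it is one of a set of TP53 guides, but the record does not describe the others.
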