>Addgene plasmid #85560 | sgTP53(B) | depositor partial sequence | sequence record 165766 | U6-Fwd, covering sgRNA target sequence
TAGCCGCGATACATGCTGTTAGAGAGATAATTGGAATTAATTTGACTGTAAACACAAAGATATTAGTACA
AAATACGTGACGTAGAAAGTAATAATTTCTTGGGTAGTTTGCAGTTTTAAAATTATGTTTTAAAATGGAC
TATCATATGCTTACCGTAACTTGAAAGTATTTCGATTTCTTGGCTTTATATATCTTGTGGAAAGGACGAA
ACACCGCAGAATGCAAGAAGCCCAGAGTTTTAGAGCTAGAAATAGCAAGTTAAAATAAGGCTAGTCCGTT
ATCAACTTGAAAAAGTGGCACCGAGTCGGTGCTTTTTTGTTTTAGAGCTAGAAATAGCAAGTTAAAATAA
GGCTAGTCCGTTTTTAGCGCGTGCGCCAATTCTGCAGACAAATGGCTCTAGAGGTACCCGTTACATAACT
TACGGTAAATGGCCCGCCTGGCTGACCGCCCAACGACCCCCGCCCATTGACGTCAATAGTAACGCCAATA
GGGACTTTCCATTGACGTCAATGGGTGGAGTATTTACGGTAAACTGCCCACTTGGCAGTA
