>Addgene plasmid #85560 | sgTP53(B) | addgene partial sequence | sequence record 171514 | Addgene Partial NGS Result
AGTCGCTGCGCGCTGCCTTCGCCCCGTGCCCCGCTCCGCCGCCGCCTCGCGCCGCCCGCCCCGGCTCTGA
CTGACCGCGTTACTCCCACAGGTGAGCGGGCGGGACGGCCCTTCTCCTCCGGGCTGTAATTAGCTGAGCA
AGAGGTAAGGGTTTAAGGGATGGTTGGTTGGTGGGGTATTAATGTTTAATTACCTGGAGCACCTGCCTGA
AATCACTTTTTTTCAGGTTGGACCGGTGCCACCATGGACTATAAGGACCACGACGGAGACTACAAGGATC
ATGATATTGATTACAAAGACGATGACGATAAGATGGCCCCAAAGAAGAAGCGGAAGGTCGGTATCCACGG
AGTCCCAGCAGCCGACAAGAAGTACAGCATCGGCCTGGACATCGGCACCAACTCTGTGGGCTGGGCCGTG
ATCACCGACGAGTACAAGGTGCCCAGCAAGAAATTCAAGGTGCTGGGCAACACCGACCGGCACAGCATCA
AGAAGAACCTGATCGGAGCCCTGCTGTTCGACAGCGGCGAAACAGCCGAGGCCACCCGGCTGAAGAGAAC
CGCCAGAAGAAGATACACCAGACGGAAGAACCGGATCTGCTATCTGCAAGAGATCTTCAGCAACGAGATG
GCCAAGGTGGACGACAGCTTCTTCCACAGACTGGAAGAGTCCTTCCTGGTGGAAGAGGATAAGAAGCACG
AGCGGCACCCCATCTTCGGCAACATCGTGGACGAGGTGGCCTACCACGAGAAGTACCCCACCATCTACCA
CCTGAGAAAGAAACTGGTGGACAGCACCGACAAGGCCGACCTGCGGCTGATCTATCTGGCCCTGGCCCAC
ATGATCAAGTTCCGGGGCCACTTCCTGATCGAGGGCGACCTGAACCCCGACAACAGCGACGTGGACAAGC
TGTTCATCCAGCTGGTGCAGACCTACAACCAGCTGTTCGAGGAAAACCCCATCAACGCCAGCGGCGTGGA
CGCCAAGGCCATCCTGTCTGCCAGACTGAGCAAGAGCAGACGGCTGGAAAATCTGATCGCCCAGCTGCCC
GGCGAGAAGAAGAATGGCCTGTTCGGAAACCTGATTGCCCTGAGCCTGGGCCTGACCCCCAACTTCAAGA
GCAACTTCGACCTGGCCGAGGATGCCAAACTGCAGCTGAGCAAGGACACCTACGACGACGACCTGGACAA
CCTGCTGGCCCAGATCGGCGACCAGTACGCCGACCTGTTTCTGGCCGCCAAGAACCTGTCCGACGCCATC
CTGCTGAGCGACATCCTGAGAGTGAACACCGAGATCACCAAGGCCCCCCTGAGCGCCTCTATGATCAAGA
GATACGACGAGCACCACCAGGACCTGACCCTGCTGAAAGCTCTCGTGCGGCAGCAGCTGCCTGAGAAGTA
CAAAGAGATTTTCTTCGACCAGAGCAAGAACGGCTACGCCGGCTACATTGACGGCGGAGCCAGCCAGGAA
GAGTTCTACAAGTTCATCAAGCCCATCCTGGAAAAGATGGACGGCACCGAGGAACTGCTCGTGAAGCTGA
ACAGAGAGGACCTGCTGCGGAAGCAGCGGACCTTCGACAACGGCAGCATCCCCCACCAGATCCACCTGGG
AGAGCTGCACGCCATTCTGCGGCGGCAGGAAGATTTTTACCCATTCCTGAAGGACAACCGGGAAAAGATC
GAGAAGATCCTGACCTTCCGCATCCCCTACTACGTGGGCCCTCTGGCCAGGGGAAACAGCAGATTCGCCT
GGATGACCAGAAAGAGCGAGGAAACCATCACCCCCTGGAACTTCGAGGAAGTGGTGGACAAGGGCGCTTC
CGCCCAGAGCTTCATCGAGCGGATGACCAACTTCGATAAGAACCTGCCCAACGAGAAGGTGCTGCCCAAG
CACAGCCTGCTGTACGAGTACTTCACCGTGTATAACGAGCTGACCAAAGTGAAATACGTGACCGAGGGAA
TGAGAAAGCCCGCCTTCCTGAGCGGCGAGCAGAAAAAGGCCATCGTGGACCTGCTGTTCAAGACCAACCG
GAAAGTGACCGTGAAGCAGCTGAAAGAGGACTACTTCAAGAAAATCGAGTGCTTCGACTCCGTGGAAATC
TCCGGCGTGGAAGATCGGTTCAACGCCTCCCTGGGCACATACCACGATCTGCTGAAAATTATCAAGGACA
AGGACTTCCTGGACAATGAGGAAAACGAGGACATTCTGGAAGATATCGTGCTGACCCTGACACTGTTTGA
GGACAGAGAGATGATCGAGGAACGGCTGAAAACCTATGCCCACCTGTTCGACGACAAAGTGATGAAGCAG
CTGAAGCGGCGGAGATACACCGGCTGGGGCAGGCTGAGCCGGAAGCTGATCAACGGCATCCGGGACAAGC
AGTCCGGCAAGACAATCCTGGATTTCCTGAAGTCCGACGGCTTCGCCAACAGAAACTTCATGCAGCTGAT
CCACGACGACAGCCTGACCTTTAAAGAGGACATCCAGAAAGCCCAGGTGTCCGGCCAGGGCGATAGCCTG
CACGAGCACATTGCCAATCTGGCCGGCAGCCCCGCCATTAAGAAGGGCATCCTGCAGACAGTGAAGGTGG
TGGACGAGCTCGTGAAAGTGATGGGCCGGCACAAGCCCGAGAACATCGTGATCGAAATGGCCAGAGAGAA
CCAGACCACCCAGAAGGGACAGAAGAACAGCCGCGAGAGAATGAAGCGGATCGAAGAGGGCATCAAAGAG
CTGGGCAGCCAGATCCTGAAAGAACACCCCGTGGAAAACACCCAGCTGCAGAACGAGAAGCTGTACCTGT
ACTACCTGCAGAATGGGCGGGATATGTACGTGGACCAGGAACTGGACATCAACCGGCTGTCCGACTACGA
TGTGGACCATATCGTGCCTCAGAGCTTTCTGAAGGACGACTCCATCGACAACAAGGTGCTGACCAGAAGC
GACAAGAACCGGGGCAAGAGCGACAACGTGCCCTCCGAAGAGGTCGTGAAGAAGATGAAGAACTACTGGC
GGCAGCTGCTGAACGCCAAGCTGATTACCCAGAGAAAGTTCGACAATCTGACCAAGGCCGAGAGAGGCGG
CCTGAGCGAACTGGATAAGGCCGGCTTCATCAAGAGACAGCTGGTGGAAACCCGGCAGATCACAAAGCAC
GTGGCACAGATCCTGGACTCCCGGATGAACACTAAGTACGACGAGAATGACAAGCTGATCCGGGAAGTGA
AAGTGATCACCCTGAAGTCCAAGCTGGTGTCCGATTTCCGGAAGGATTTCCAGTTTTACAAAGTGCGCGA
GATCAACAACTACCACCACGCCCACGACGCCTACCTGAACGCCGTCGTGGGAACCGCCCTGATCAAAAAG
TACCCTAAGCTGGAAAGCGAGTTCGTGTACGGCGACTACAAGGTGTACGACGTGCGGAAGATGATCGCCA
AGAGCGAGCAGGAAATCGGCAAGGCTACCGCCAAGTACTTCTTCTACAGCAACATCATGAACTTTTTCAA
GACCGAGATTACCCTGGCCAACGGCGAGATCCGGAAGCGGCCTCTGATCGAGACAAACGGCGAAACCGGG
GAGATCGTGTGGGATAAGGGCCGGGATTTTGCCACCGTGCGGAAAGTGCTGAGCATGCCCCAAGTGAATA
TCGTGAAAAAGACCGAGGTGCAGACAGGCGGCTTCAGCAAAGAGTCTATCCTGCCCAAGAGGAACAGCGA
TAAGCTGATCGCCAGAAAGAAGGACTGGGACCCTAAGAAGTACGGCGGCTTCGACAGCCCCACCGTGGCC
TATTCTGTGCTGGTGGTGGCCAAAGTGGAAAAGGGCAAGTCCAAGAAACTGAAGAGTGTGAAAGAGCTGC
TGGGGATCACCATCATGGAAAGAAGCAGCTTCGAGAAGAATCCCATCGACTTTCTGGAAGCCAAGGGCTA
CAAAGAAGTGAAAAAGGACCTGATCATCAAGCTGCCTAAGTACTCCCTGTTCGAGCTGGAAAACGGCCGG
AAGAGAATGCTGGCCTCTGCCGGCGAACTGCAGAAGGGAAACGAACTGGCCCTGCCCTCCAAATATGTGA
ACTTCCTGTACCTGGCCAGCCACTATGAGAAGCTGAAGGGCTCCCCCGAGGATAATGAGCAGAAACAGCT
GTTTGTGGAACAGCACAAGCACTACCTGGACGAGATCATCGAGCAGATCAGCGAGTTCTCCAAGAGAGTG
ATCCTGGCCGACGCTAATCTGGACAAAGTGCTGTCCGCCTACAACAAGCACCGGGATAAGCCCATCAGAG
AGCAGGCCGAGAATATCATCCACCTGTTTACCCTGACCAATCTGGGAGCCCCTGCCGCCTTCAAGTACTT
TGACACCACCATCGACCGGAAGAGGTACACCAGCACCAAAGAGGTGCTGGACGCCACCCTGATCCACCAG
AGCATCACCGGCCTGTACGAGACACGGATCGACCTGTCTCAGCTGGGAGGCGACAAAAGGCCGGCGGCCA
CGAAAAAGGCCGGCCAGGCAAAAAAGAAAAAGGAATTCGGCAGTGGAGAGGGCAGAGGAAGTCTGCTAAC
ATGCGGTGACGTCGAGGAGAATCCTGGCCCAATGACCGAGTACAAGCCCACGGTGCGCCTCGCCACCCGC
GACGACGTCCCCAGGGCCGTACGCACCCTCGCCGCCGCGTTCGCCGACTACCCCGCCACGCGCCACACCG
TCGATCCGGACCGCCACATCGAGCGGGTCACCGAGCTGCAAGAACTCTTCCTCACGCGCGTCGGGCTCGA
CATCGGCAAGGTGTGGGTCGCGGACGACGGCGCCGCGGTGGCGGTCTGGACCACGCCGGAGAGCGTCGAA
GCGGGGGCGGTGTTCGCCGAGATCGGCCCGCGCATGGCCGAGTTGAGCGGTTCCCGGCTGGCCGCGCAGC
AACAGATGGAAGGCCTCCTGGCGCCGCACCGGCCCAAGGAGCCCGCGTGGTTCCTGGCCACCGTCGGCGT
CTCGCCCGACCACCAGGGCAAGGGTCTGGGCAGCGCCGTCGTGCTCCCCGGAGTGGAGGCGGCCGAGCGC
GCCGGGGTGCCCGCCTTCCTGGAGACCTCCGCGCCCCACAACCTCCCCTTCTACGAGCGGCTCGGCTTCA
CCGTCACCGCCGACGTCGAGGTGCCCGAAGGACCGCGCACCTGGTGCATGACCCGCAAGCCCGGTGCCTG
AGAATTCTAACTAGAGCTCGCTGATCAGCCTCGACTGTGCCTTCTAGTTGCCAGCCATCTGTTGTTTGCC
CCTCCCCCGTGCCTTCCTTGACCCTGGAAGGTGCCACTCCCACTGTCCTTTCCTAATAAAATGAGGAAAT
TGCATCGCATTGTCTGAGTAGGTGTCATTCTATTCTGGGGGGTGGGGTGGGGCAGGACAGCAAGGGGGAG
GATTGGGAAGAGAATAGCAGGCATGCTGGGGAGCGGCCGCAGGAACCCCTAGTGATGGAGTTGGCCACTC
CCTCTCTGCGCGCTCGCTCGCTCACTGAGGCCGGGCGACCAAAGGTCGCCCGACGCCCGGGCTTTGCCCG
GGCGGCCTCAGTGAGCGAGCGAGCGCGCAGCTGCCTGCAGGGGCGCCTGATGCGGTATTTTCTCCTTACG
CATCTGTGCGGTATTTCACACCGCATA
[95 nt withheld, positions 5628-5722]
T
[46 nt withheld, positions 5724-5769]
C
[141 nt withheld, positions 5771-5911]
CCTTTGACGTTGGAGTCCACGTTCTTT
[37 nt withheld, positions 5939-5975]
ACTCTATCTCGGGCTATTCTTTTGATTTATAAGGGATTTTGCCGATTTCGGTCTATTGGTTAAAAAATGA
GCTGATTTAACAAAAATTTAACGCGAATTTTAACAAAATATTAACGTTTACAATTTTATGGTGCACTCTC
AGTACAATCTGCTCTGATGCCGCATAGTTAAGCCAGCCCCGACACCCGCCAACACCCGCTGACGCGCCCT
GACGGGCTTGTCTGCTCCCGGCATCCGCTTACAGACAAGCTGTGACCGTCTCCGGGAGCTGCATGTGTCA
GAGGTTTTCACCGTCATCACCGAAACGCGCGAGACGAAAGGGCCTCGTGATACGCCTATTTTTATAGGTT
AATGTCATGATAATAATGGTTTCTTAGACGTCAGGTGGCACTTTTCGGGGAAATGTGCGCGGAACCCCTA
TTTGTTTATTTTTCTAAATACATTCAAATATGTATCCGCTCATGAGACAATAACCCTGATAAATGCTTCA
ATAATATTGAAAAAGGAAGAGTATGAGTATTCAACATTTCCGTGTCGCCCTTATTCCCTTTTTTGCGGCA
TTTTGCCTTCCTGTTTTTGCTCACCCAGAAACGCTGGTGAAAGTAAAAGATGCTGAAGATCAGTTGGGTG
CACGAGTGGGTTACATCGAACTGGATCTCAACAGCGGTAAGATCCTTGAGAGTTTTCGCCCCGAAGAACG
TTTTCCAATGATGAGCACTTTTAAAGTTCTGCTATGTGGCGCGGTATTATCCCGTATTGACGCCGGGCAA
GAGCAACTCGGTCGCCGCATACACTATTCTCAGAATGACTTGGTTGAGTACTCACCAGTCACAGAAAAGC
ATCTTACGGATGGCATGACAGTAAGAGAATTATGCAGTGCTGCCATAACCATGAGTGATAACACTGCGGC
CAACTTACTTCTGACAACGATCGGAGGACCGAAGGAGCTAACCGCTTTTTTGCACAACATGGGGGATCAT
GTAACTCGCCTTGATCGTTGGGAACCGGAGCTGAATGAAGCCATACCAAACGACGAGCGTGACACCACGA
TGCCTGTAGCAATGGCAACAACGTTGCGCAAACTATTAACTGGCGAACTACTTACTCTAGCTTCCCGGCA
ACAATTAATAGACTGGATGGAGGCGGATAAAGTTGCAGGACCACTTCTGCGCTCGGCCCTTCCGGCTGGC
TGGTTTATTGCTGATAAATCTGGAGCCGGTGAGCGTGGAAGCCGCGGTATCATTGCAGCACTGGGGCCAG
ATGGTAAGCCCTCCCGTATCGTAGTTATCTACACGACGGGGAGTCAGGCAACTATGGATGAACGAAATAG
ACAGATCGCTGAGATAGGTGCCTCACTGATTAAGCATTGGTAACTGTCAGACCAAGTTTACTCATATATA
CTTTAGATTGATTTAAAACTTCATTTTTAATTTAAAAGGATCTAGGTGAAGATCCTTTTTGATAATCTCA
TGACCAAAATCCCTTAACGTGAGTTTTCGTTCCACTGAGCGTCAGACCCCGTAGAAAAGATCAAAGGATC
TTCTTGAGATCCTTTTTTTCTGCGCGTAATCTGCTGCTTGCAAACAAAAAAACCACCGCTACCAGCGGTG
GTTTGTTTGCCGGATCAAGAGCTACCAACTCTTTTTCCGAAGGTAACTGGCTTCAGCAGAGCGCAGATAC
CAAATACTGTTCTTCTAGTGTAGCCGTAGTTAGGCCACCACTTCAAGAACTCTGTAGCACCGCCTACATA
CCTCGCTCTGCTAATCCTGTTACCAGTGGCTGCTGCCAGTGGCGATAAGTCGTGTCTTACCGGGTTGGAC
TCAAGACGATAGTTACCGGATAAGGCGCAGCGGTCGGGCTGAACGGGGGGTTCGTGCACACAGCCCAGCT
TGGAGCGAACGACCTACACCGAACTGAGATACCTACAGCGTGAGCTATGAGAAAGCGCCACGCTTCCCGA
AGGGAGAAAGGCGGACAGGTATCCGGTAAGCGGCAGGGTCGGAACAGGAGAGCGCACGAGGGAGCTTCCA
GGGGGAAACGCCTGGTATCTTTATAGTCCTGTCGGGTTTCGCCACCTCTGACTTGAGCGTCGATTTTTGT
GATGCTCGTCAGGGGGGCGGAGCCTATGGAAAAACGCCAGCAACGCGGCCTTTTTACGGTTCCTGGCCTT
TTGCTGGCCTTTTGCTCACATGTGAGGGCCTATTTCCCATGATTCCTTCATATTTGCATATACGATACAA
GGCTGTTAGAGAGATAATTGGAATTAATTTGACTGTAAACACAAAGATATTAGTACAAAATACGTGACGT
AGAAAGTAATAATTTCTTGGGTAGTTTGCAGTTTTAAAATTATGTTTTAAAATGGACTATCATATGCTTA
CCGTAACTTGAAAGTATTTCGATTTCTTGGCTTTATATATCTTGTGGAAAGGACGAAACACCGCAGAATG
CAAGAAGCCCAGAGTTTTAGAGCTAGAAATAGCAAGTTAAAATAAGGCTAGTCCGTTATCAACTTGAAAA
AGTGGCACCGAGTCGGTGCTTTTTTGTTTTAGAGCTAGAAATAGCAAGTTAAAATAAGGCTAGTCCGTTT
TTAGCGCGTGCGCCAATTCTGCAGACAAATGGCTCTAGAGGTACCCGTTACATAACTTACGGTAAATGGC
CCGCCTGGCTGACCGCCCAACGACCCCCGCCCATTGACGTCAATAGTAACGCCAATAGGGACTTTCCATT
GACGTCAATGGGTGGAGTATTTACGGTAAACTGCCCACTTGGCAGTACATCAAGTGTATCATATGCCAAG
TACGCCCCCTATTGACGTCAATGACGGTAAATGGCCCGCCTGGCATTGTGCCCAGTACATGACCTTATGG
GACTTTCCTACTTGGCAGTACATCTACGTATTAGTCATCGCTATTACCATGGTCGAGGTGAGCCCCACGT
TCTGCTTCACTCTCCCCATCTCCCCCCCCTCCCCACCCCCAATTTTGTATTTATTTATTTTTTAATTATT
TTGTGCAGCGATGGGGGCGGGGGGGG
